Addgene plasmid #224068: TLNRD1(4H)-2E_pET151
Purpose: Bacterial expression of the 4-helix bundle of TLNRD1 (residues 143-273) containing the mutations K192E/R233E, fused to an N-terminal hexa-histidine tag. TEV cleavage site
Depositing lab: Ben Goult. Depositing organization: University of Liverpool. Publication: TLNRD1 is a CCM complex component and regulates endothelial barrier integrity. Ball NJ, Ghimire S, Follain G, Pajari AO, Wurzinger D, Vaitkeviciute M, Cowell AR, Berki B, Ivaska J, Paatero I, Goult BT, Jacquemet G. J Cell Biol. 2024 Sep 2;223(9):e202310030. doi: 10.1083/jcb.202310030. Epub 2024 Jul 16. PubMed 39013281.
Backbone
  Vector backbone: pET151/D-TOPO
  Backbone size w/o insert (bp): 5760
  Vector type: Bacterial Expression
Growth in bacteria
  Bacterial resistance: Ampicillin, 100 μg/mL
  Growth temperature: 37°C
  Growth strain: DH5alpha
  Copy number: Low Copy
Gene/Insert
  Gene/Insert name: tlnrd1 (alt name: mesdc1)
  Species: H. sapiens (human)
  Insert size (bp): 393
  Mutation: K192E/R233E double mutant; prevents actin binding and CCM2 binding
  Entrez Gene: TLNRD1 (a.k.a. MESDC1)
  Promoter: T7
  Tag / fusion protein: 6xHIS; V5 (N terminal on insert)
  Cloning method: Gene Synthesis
  Sequencing primers: 5′ T7 Fwd; 3′ T7 Rev
Terms and licenses: Academic/Nonprofit Terms; Industry Terms
How to cite: TLNRD1(4H)-2E_pET151 was a gift from Ben Goult (Addgene plasmid # 224068 ; http://n2t.net/addgene:224068 ; RRID:Addgene_224068)
