[The description below was written by a language model from this plasmid's Addgene catalogue record and pLannotate feature annotations shown in this document.]
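Description:
TLNRD1(4H)-2E_pET151 is a bacterial expression plasmid built on the pET151/D-TOPO backbone, about 6.15 kb in total, for producing a mutant fragment of human TLNRD1 (also known as MESDC1) in E. coli. It replicates from a pBR322-type ColE1 origin accompanied by the bom region and the rop gene, which keeps copy number low, in agreement with the catalogue entry. Selection is by ampicillin through the β-lactamase gene under its own promoter. Several tetracycline-resistance fragments and a partial tet promoter are annotated, but these are non-functional remnants of the pBR322 lineage rather than a usable marker.

The expression cassette consists of a T7 promoter followed by a lac operator and the T7 gene 10 ribosome binding site, with a T7 terminator downstream. A plasmid-borne lacI gene supplies the repressor, so transcription is held off until IPTG induction in a host that provides T7 RNA polymerase. The open reading frame carries an N-terminal hexahistidine tag (listed in the catalogue, though not picked out in the feature table), a V5 epitope and a TEV protease site, allowing affinity purification and subsequent tag removal. This is followed by a 393 bp synthetic insert encoding residues 143–273 of TLNRD1, the four-helix bundle domain. The insert carries the K192E/R233E double mutation, which is recorded as abolishing both actin binding and CCM2 binding. A short annotated match to a T7 gene 10B-derived solubility tag lies after the insert and appears to be backbone sequence. The construct is suited to making recombinant binding-deficient protein for biochemical or structural comparison with the wild-type domain.
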