Features (pLannotate 1.2.2; 21 found; start..end, strand, type, name):
    209..227     +  promoter       T7 promoter: promoter for bacteriophage T7 RNA polymerase
    228..252     +  protein_bind   lac operator: The lac repressor binds to the lac operator to inhibit transcription in E. coli. This inhibition can be relieved by adding lactose or isopropyl-β-D-thiogalactopyranoside (IPTG). lac repressor encoded by lacI
    267..289     +  RBS            RBS: efficient ribosome binding site from bacteriophage T7 gene 10 (Olins and Rangwala, 1989)
    318..359     +  CDS            V5 tag: epitope tag from simian virus 5
    360..379     +  CDS            TEV site (fragment): tobacco etch virus (TEV) protease recognition and cleavage site
    396..788     +  CDS            TLNRD1 (fragment): TLRN1_HUMAN - Also known as MESDC1 From Homo sapiens (Human).
    811..860     +  CDS            SET1 (fragment): solubility-enhancement tag derived from T7 phage gene 10B
    868..915     +  terminator     T7 terminator: transcription terminator for bacteriophage T7 RNA polymerase
    938..1042    -  CDS            TcR (fragment): tetracycline efflux protein; tet; confers resistance to tetracycline
   1099..1122    -  promoter       tet promoter (fragment): E. coli promoter for tetracycline efflux protein gene
   1239..1343    +  promoter       AmpR promoter: bla
   1344..2204    +  CDS            AmpR: β-lactamase; bla; confers resistance to ampicillin, carbenicillin, and related antibiotics
   2375..2963    +  rep_origin     ori: high-copy-number ColE1/pMB1/pBR322/pUC origin of replication
   3149..3288    -  misc_feature   bom: basis of mobility region from pBR322
   3390..3581    -  CDS            rop: Rop protein, which maintains plasmids at low copy number; rop
   3598..3978    +  CDS            YPB1_ECOLX: Protein predicted: Swiss-Prot protein existence level 4. From Escherichia coli.
   4220..4844    -  CDS            TcR (fragment): tetracycline efflux protein; tet; confers resistance to tetracycline
   4859..4880    -  protein_bind   CAP binding site: CAP binding activates transcription in the presence of cAMP. E. coli catabolite activator protein
   4893..5975    -  CDS            lacI: lac repressor; lacI; The lac repressor binds to the lac operator to inhibit transcription in E. coli. This inhibition can be relieved by adding lactose or isopropyl-β-D-thiogalactopyranoside (IPTG).
   5976..6053    -  promoter       lacI promoter: lacI
   6061..187     -  CDS            TcR (fragment) (across the origin): tetracycline efflux protein; tet; confers resistance to tetracycline
>Addgene plasmid #224068 | TLNRD1(4H)-2E_pET151 | addgene full sequence | sequence record 443085 | Addgene NGS Result
CAAGGAGATGGCGCCCAACAGTCCCCCGGCCACGGGGCCTGCCACCATACCCACGCCGAAACAAGCGCTC
ATGAGCCCGAAGTGGCGAGCCCGATCTTCCCCATCGGTGATGTCGGCGATATAGGCGCCAGCAACCGCAC
CTGTGGCGCCGGTGATGCCGGCCACGATGCGTCCGGCGTAGAGGATCGAGATCTCGATCCCGCGAAATTA
ATACGACTCACTATAGGGGAATTGTGAGCGGATAACAATTCCCCTCTAGAAATAATTTTGTTTAACTTTA
AGAAGGAGATATACATATGCATCATCACCATCACCATGGTAAGCCTATCCCTAACCCTCTCCTCGGTCTC
GATTCTACGGAAAACCTGTATTTTCAGGGAATTGATCCCTTCACCGCACAGCCTGGTCTGGTTGATCGTT
ATCGTGTTACCCGTTGTCGTCATGAAGTTGAACAGGGTTGTGCAGTTCTGCGTGCAACACCGCTGGCAGA
TATGACACCGCAGCTGCTGCTGGAAGTTAGCCAGGGTCTGAGCCGTAATCTGGAATTTCTGACCGATGCA
TGTGCACTGGCAAGCGATAAAAGCCGTGATCGTTTTAGCCGTGAACAGTTCAAACTGGGTGTTAAATGTA
TGAGCACCAGCGCAAGCGCACTGCTGGCATGTGTTGAAGAAGTTAAAGTTGCACCGAGCGAACTGGCACG
TAGCCGTTGTGCACTGTTTAGCGGTCCGCTGGTTCAGGCAGTTAGCGCACTGGTTGGTTTTGCAACCGAA
CCGCAGTTTCTGGGTCGTTAAAAGGGCGAGCTCAGATCCGGCTGCTAACAAAGCCCGAAAGGAAGCTGAG
TTGGCTGCTGCCACCGCTGAGCAATAACTAGCATAACCCCTTGGGGCCTCTAAACGGGTCTTGAGGGGTT
TTTTGCTGAAAGGAGGAACTATATCCGGATATCCCGCAAGAGGCCCGGCAGTACCGGCATAACCAAGCCT
ATGCCTACAGCATCCAGGGTGACGGTGCCGAGGATGACGATGAGCGCATTGTTAGATTTCATACACGGTG
CCTGACTGCGTTAGCAATTTAACTGTGATAAACTACCGCATTAAAGCTAGCTTATCGATGATAAGCTGTC
AAACATGAGAATTAATTCTTGAAGACGAAAGGGCCTCGTGATACGCCTATTTTTATAGGTTAATGTCATG
ATAATAATGGTTTCTTAGACGTCAGGTGGCACTTTTCGGGGAAATGTGCGCGGAACCCCTATTTGTTTAT
TTTTCTAAATACATTCAAATATGTATCCGCTCATGAGACAATAACCCTGATAAATGCTTCAATAATATTG
AAAAAGGAAGAGTATGAGTATTCAACATTTCCGTGTCGCCCTTATTCCCTTTTTTGCGGCATTTTGCCTT
CCTGTTTTTGCTCACCCAGAAACGCTGGTGAAAGTAAAAGATGCTGAAGATCAGTTGGGTGCACGAGTGG
GTTACATCGAACTGGATCTCAACAGCGGTAAGATCCTTGAGAGTTTTCGCCCCGAAGAACGTTTTCCAAT
GATGAGCACTTTTAAAGTTCTGCTATGTGGCGCGGTATTATCCCGTGTTGACGCCGGGCAAGAGCAACTC
GGTCGCCGCATACACTATTCTCAGAATGACTTGGTTGAGTACTCACCAGTCACAGAAAAGCATCTTACGG
ATGGCATGACAGTAAGAGAATTATGCAGTGCTGCCATAACCATGAGTGATAACACTGCGGCCAACTTACT
TCTGACAACGATCGGAGGACCGAAGGAGCTAACCGCTTTTTTGCACAACATGGGGGATCATGTAACTCGC
CTTGATCGTTGGGAACCGGAGCTGAATGAAGCCATACCAAACGACGAGCGTGACACCACGATGCCTGCAG
CAATGGCAACAACGTTGCGCAAACTATTAACTGGCGAACTACTTACTCTAGCTTCCCGGCAACAATTAAT
AGACTGGATGGAGGCGGATAAAGTTGCAGGACCACTTCTGCGCTCGGCCCTTCCGGCTGGCTGGTTTATT
GCTGATAAATCTGGAGCCGGTGAGCGTGGGTCTCGCGGTATCATTGCAGCACTGGGGCCAGATGGTAAGC
CCTCCCGTATCGTAGTTATCTACACGACGGGGAGTCAGGCAACTATGGATGAACGAAATAGACAGATCGC
TGAGATAGGTGCCTCACTGATTAAGCATTGGTAACTGTCAGACCAAGTTTACTCATATATACTTTAGATT
GATTTAAAACTTCATTTTTAATTTAAAAGGATCTAGGTGAAGATCCTTTTTGATAATCTCATGACCAAAA
TCCCTTAACGTGAGTTTTCGTTCCACTGAGCGTCAGACCCCGTAGAAAAGATCAAAGGATCTTCTTGAGA
TCCTTTTTTTCTGCGCGTAATCTGCTGCTTGCAAACAAAAAAACCACCGCTACCAGCGGTGGTTTGTTTG
CCGGATCAAGAGCTACCAACTCTTTTTCCGAAGGTAACTGGCTTCAGCAGAGCGCAGATACCAAATACTG
TCCTTCTAGTGTAGCCGTAGTTAGGCCACCACTTCAAGAACTCTGTAGCACCGCCTACATACCTCGCTCT
GCTAATCCTGTTACCAGTGGCTGCTGCCAGTGGCGATAAGTCGTGTCTTACCGGGTTGGACTCAAGACGA
TAGTTACCGGATAAGGCGCAGCGGTCGGGCTGAACGGGGGGTTCGTGCACACAGCCCAGCTTGGAGCGAA
CGACCTACACCGAACTGAGATACCTACAGCGTGAGCTATGAGAAAGCGCCACGCTTCCCGAAGGGAGAAA
GGCGGACAGGTATCCGGTAAGCGGCAGGGTCGGAACAGGAGAGCGCACGAGGGAGCTTCCAGGGGGAAAC
GCCTGGTATCTTTATAGTCCTGTCGGGTTTCGCCACCTCTGACTTGAGCGTCGATTTTTGTGATGCTCGT
CAGGGGGGCGGAGCCTATGGAAAAACGCCAGCAACGCGGCCTTTTTACGGTTCCTGGCCTTTTGCTGGCC
TTTTGCTCACATGTTCTTTCCTGCGTTATCCCCTGATTCTGTGGATAACCGTATTACCGCCTTTGAGTGA
GCTGATACCGCTCGCCGCAGCCGAACGACCGAGCGCAGCGAGTCAGTGAGCGAGGAAGCGGAAGAGCGCC
TGATGCGGTATTTTCTCCTTACGCATCTGTGCGGTATTTCACACCGCAATGGTGCACTCTCAGTACAATC
TGCTCTGATGCCGCATAGTTAAGCCAGTATACACTCCGCTATCGCTACGTGACTGGGTCATGGCTGCGCC
CCGACACCCGCCAACACCCGCTGACGCGCCCTGACGGGCTTGTCTGCTCCCGGCATCCGCTTACAGACAA
GCTGTGACCGTCTCCGGGAGCTGCATGTGTCAGAGGTTTTCACCGTCATCACCGAAACGCGCGAGGCAGC
TGCGGTAAAGCTCATCAGCGTGGTCGTGAAGCGATTCACAGATGTCTGCCTGTTCATCCGCGTCCAGCTC
GTTGAGTTTCTCCAGAAGCGTTAATGTCTGGCTTCTGATAAAGCGGGCCATGTTAAGGGCGGTTTTTTCC
TGTTTGGTCACTGATGCCTCCGTGTAAGGGGGATTTCTGTTCATGGGGGTAATGATACCGATGAAACGAG
AGAGGATGCTCACGATACGGGTTACTGATGATGAACATGCCCGGTTACTGGAACGTTGTGAGGGTAAACA
ACTGGCGGTATGGATGCGGCGGGACCAGAGAAAAATCACTCAGGGTCAATGCCAGCGCTTCGTTAATACA
GATGTAGGTGTTCCACAGGGTAGCCAGCAGCATCCTGCGATGCAGATCCGGAACATAATGGTGCAGGGCG
CTGACTTCCGCGTTTCCAGACTTTACGAAACACGGAAACCGAAGACCATTCATGTTGTTGCTCAGGTCGC
AGACGTTTTGCAGCAGCAGTCGCTTCACGTTCGCTCGCGTATCGGTGATTCATTCTGCTAACCAGTAAGG
CAACCCCGCCAGCCTAGCCGGGTCCTCAACGACAGGAGCACGATCATGCGCACCCGTGGCCAGGACCCAA
CGCTGCCCGAGATGCGCCGCGTGCGGCTGCTGGAGATGGCGGACGCGATGGATATGTTCTGCCAAGGGTT
GGTTTGCGCATTCACAGTTCTCCGCAAGAATTGATTGGCTCCAATTCTTGGAGTGGTGAATCCGTTAGCG
AGGTGCCGCCGGCTTCCATTCAGGTCGAGGTGGCCCGGCTCCATGCACCGCGACGCAACGCGGGGAGGCA
GACAAGGTATAGGGCGGCGCCTACAATCCATGCCAACCCGTTCCATGTGCTCGCCGAGGCGGCATAAATC
GCCGTGACGATCAGCGGTCCAATGATCGAAGTTAGGCTGGTAAGAGCCGCGAGCGATCCTTGAAGCTGTC
CCTGATGGTCGTCATCTACCTGCCTGGACAGCATGGCCTGCAACGCGGGCATCCCGATGCCGCCGGAAGC
GAGAAGAATCATAATGGGGAAGGCCATCCAGCCTCGCGTCGCGAACGCCAGCAAGACGTAGCCCAGCGCG
TCGGCCGCCATGCCGGCGATAATGGCCTGCTTCTCGCCGAAACGTTTGGTGGCGGGACCAGTGACGAAGG
CTTGAGCGAGGGCGTGCAAGATTCCGAATACCGCAAGCGACAGGCCGATCATCGTCGCGCTCCAGCGAAA
GCGGTCCTCGCCGAAAATGACCCAGAGCGCTGCCGGCACCTGTCCTACGAGTTGCATGATAAAGAAGACA
GTCATAAGTGCGGCGACGATAGTCATGCCCCGCGCCCACCGGAAGGAGCTGACTGGGTTGAAGGCTCTCA
AGGGCATCGGTCGAGATCCCGGTGCCTAATGAGTGAGCTAACTTACATTAATTGCGTTGCGCTCACTGCC
CGCTTTCCAGTCGGGAAACCTGTCGTGCCAGCTGCATTAATGAATCGGCCAACGCGCGGGGAGAGGCGGT
TTGCGTATTGGGCGCCAGGGTGGTTTTTCTTTTCACCAGTGAGACGGGCAACAGCTGATTGCCCTTCACC
GCCTGGCCCTGAGAGAGTTGCAGCAAGCGGTCCACGCTGGTTTGCCCCAGCAGGCGAAAATCCTGTTTGA
TGGTGGTTAACGGCGGGATATAACATGAGCTGTCTTCGGTATCGTCGTATCCCACTACCGAGATATCCGC
ACCAACGCGCAGCCCGGACTCGGTAATGGCGCGCATTGCGCCCAGCGCCATCTGATCGTTGGCAACCAGC
ATCGCAGTGGGAACGATGCCCTCATTCAGCATTTGCATGGTTTGTTGAAAACCGGACATGGCACTCCAGT
CGCCTTCCCGTTCCGCTATCGGCTGAATTTGATTGCGAGTGAGATATTTATGCCAGCCAGCCAGACGCAG
ACGCGCCGAGACAGAACTTAATGGGCCCGCTAACAGCGCGATTTGCTGGTGACCCAATGCGACCAGATGC
TCCACGCCCAGTCGCGTACCGTCTTCATGGGAGAAAATAATACTGTTGATGGGTGTCTGGTCAGAGACAT
CAAGAAATAACGCCGGAACATTAGTGCAGGCAGCTTCCACAGCAATGGCATCCTGGTCATCCAGCGGATA
GTTAATGATCAGCCCACTGACGCGTTGCGCGAGAAGATTGTGCACCGCCGCTTTACAGGCTTCGACGCCG
CTTCGTTCTACCATCGACACCACCACGCTGGCACCCAGTTGATCGGCGCGAGATTTAATCGCCGCGACAA
TTTGCGACGGCGCGTGCAGGGCCAGACTGGAGGTGGCAACGCCAATCAGCAACGACTGTTTGCCCGCCAG
TTGTTGTGCCACGCGGTTGGGAATGTAATTCAGCTCCGCCATCGCCGCTTCCACTTTTTCCCGCGTTTTC
GCAGAAACGTGGCTGGCCTGGTTCACCACGCGGGAAACGGTCTGATAAGAGACACCGGCATACTCTGCGA
CATCGTATAACGTTACTGGTTTCACATTCACCACCCTGAATTGACTCTCTTCCGGGCGCTATCATGCCAT
ACCGCGAAAGGTTTTGCGCCATTCGATGGTGTCCGGGATCTCGACGCTCTCCCTTATGCGACTCCTGCAT
TAGGAAGCAGCCCAGTAGTAGGTTGAGGCCGTTGAGCACCGCCGCCGCAAGGAATGGTGCATG
